Addgene plasmid #229231: pFA6a-FLAG-APEX2-NES-NatMX6
Purpose: (Empty Backbone) Template plasmid for the endogenous tagging with FLAG-APEX2-NAS in yeast
Depositing lab: Fulvio Reggiori. Depositing organization: Aarhus University. Publication: An APEX2-based proximity-dependent biotinylation assay with temporal specificity to study protein interactions during autophagy in the yeast Saccharomyces cerevisiae. Filali-Mouncef Y, Leytens A, Vargas Duarte P, Zampieri M, Dengjel J, Reggiori F. Autophagy. 2024 Oct;20(10):2323-2337. doi: 10.1080/15548627.2024.2366749. Epub 2024 Jul 3. PubMed 38958087.
Backbone
  Vector backbone: pFA6a
  Vector type: Yeast Expression
  Selectable markers: Nourseothricin
Growth in bacteria
  Bacterial resistance: Ampicillin, 100 μg/mL
  Growth temperature: 37°C
  Growth strain: DH5alpha
  Copy number: High Copy
Gene/Insert
  Cloning method: Restriction Enzyme
  Sequencing primers: 5′ CGTACGCTGCAGGTCGACGG
Terms and licenses: Academic/Nonprofit Terms; Industry Terms: Not Available to Industry
How to cite: pFA6a-FLAG-APEX2-NES-NatMX6 was a gift from Fulvio Reggiori (Addgene plasmid # 229231 ; http://n2t.net/addgene:229231 ; RRID:Addgene_229231)
