[The description below was written by a language model from this plasmid's Addgene catalogue record and pLannotate feature annotations shown in this document.]
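Description:
pFA6a-FLAG-APEX2-NES-NatMX6 is a 4,771-nt template plasmid built on the pFA6a backbone, the standard series used for PCR-mediated modification of chromosomal genes in Saccharomyces cerevisiae. It is catalogued as an empty backbone: it carries no gene of interest and no yeast origin of replication or centromere. It is not meant to be maintained in yeast, but serves as a source of a tagging cassette for amplification and integration at a chosen locus. In E. coli it replicates from a high-copy ColE1/pUC-type origin and is selected with ampicillin through the bla gene and its promoter. Small fragments annotated as lacI, rop and bom are backbone remnants, and T7 and SP6 promoters flank the cassette region.

The cassette begins with a promoterless tag module: a short FLAG epitope (annotated as a fragment of 3xFLAG, about one repeat in length), then APEX2, the engineered soybean ascorbate peroxidase used for proximity-dependent biotinylation and electron microscopy labelling, then the HIV Rev nuclear export signal. The purpose field writes "NAS", but the plasmid name and the annotation both indicate NES. This reading frame is followed by the S. cerevisiae ADH1 terminator, an arrangement consistent with fusing the tag in frame to the 3′ end of an endogenous gene, so that expression stays under the native promoter. Downstream lies the NatMX6 marker, in which the Ashbya gossypii TEF promoter and terminator drive nourseothricin acetyltransferase, allowing selection of integrants on nourseothricin.

The associated publication describes an APEX2-based proximity biotinylation assay with temporal resolution, used to study protein interactions during autophagy in yeast.
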