Features (pLannotate 1.2.2; 15 found; start..end, strand, type, name):
     67..90      +  CDS            3xFLAG (fragment): three tandem FLAG® epitope tags
     87..834     +  CDS            APEX2 (fragment): soybean ascorbate peroxidase, engineered to serve as a monomeric tag for electron microscopy and live-cell proteomics (Lam et al., 2015) more active than the original APEX due to the A134P mutation
    841..867     +  CDS            NES: nuclear export signal from the HIV Rev protein (Fischer et al., 1995)
    921..1108    +  terminator     ADH1 terminator: S. cerevisiae ADH1; transcription terminator for the S. cerevisiae alcohol dehydrogenase 1 (ADH1) gene
   1183..1526    +  promoter       TEF promoter: Ashbya gossypii TEF promoter
   1533..2097    +  CDS            NrsR (fragment): nourseothricin acetyltransferase; Streptomyces noursei nat1; confers resistance to nourseothricin
   2105..2302    +  terminator     TEF terminator: Ashbya gossypii TEF terminator
   2407..2425    -  promoter       T7 promoter: promoter for bacteriophage T7 RNA polymerase
   2447..2500    -  CDS            lacI (fragment): lac repressor; lacI; The lac repressor binds to the lac operator to inhibit transcription in E. coli. This inhibition can be relieved by adding lactose or isopropyl-β-D-thiogalactopyranoside (IPTG).
   2683..3271    -  rep_origin     ori: high-copy-number ColE1/pMB1/pBR322/pUC origin of replication
   3442..4302    -  CDS            AmpR: β-lactamase; bla; confers resistance to ampicillin, carbenicillin, and related antibiotics
   4303..4407    -  promoter       AmpR promoter: bla
   4502..4537    +  CDS            rop (fragment): Rop protein, which maintains plasmids at low copy number; rop
   4639..4690    +  misc_feature   bom (fragment): basis of mobility region from pBR322
   4753..4771    +  promoter       SP6 promoter: promoter for bacteriophage SP6 RNA polymerase
>Addgene plasmid #229231 | pFA6a-FLAG-APEX2-NES-NatMX6 | addgene full sequence | sequence record 461668 | Addgene NGS Result
ACGCGGCCGCCAGCTGAAGCTTCGTACGCTGCAGGTCGACGGATCCCCGGGTTAATTAATATGGACTACA
AGGATGACGACGATAAGGGAAAGTCTTACCCAACTGTGAGTGCTGATTACCAGGACGCCGTTGAGAAGGC
GAAGAAGAAGCTCAGAGGCTTCATCGCTGAGAAGAGATGCGCTCCTCTAATGCTCCGTTTGGCATTCCAC
TCTGCTGGAACCTTTGACAAGGGCACGAAGACCGGTGGACCCTTCGGAACCATCAAGCACCCTGCCGAAC
TGGCTCACAGCGCTAACAACGGTCTTGACATCGCTGTTAGGCTTTTGGAGCCACTCAAGGCGGAGTTCCC
TATTTTGAGCTACGCCGATTTCTACCAGTTGGCTGGCGTTGTTGCCGTTGAGGTCACGGGTGGACCTAAG
GTTCCATTCCACCCTGGAAGAGAGGACAAGCCTGAGCCACCACCAGAGGGTCGCTTGCCCGATCCCACTA
AGGGTTCTGACCATTTGAGAGATGTGTTTGGCAAAGCTATGGGGCTTACTGACCAAGATATCGTTGCTCT
ATCTGGGGGTCACACTATTGGAGCTGCACACAAGGAGCGTTCTGGATTTGAGGGTCCCTGGACCTCTAAT
CCTCTTATTTTCGACAACTCATACTTCACGGAGTTGTTGAGTGGTGAGAAGGAAGGTCTCCTTCAGCTAC
CTTCTGACAAGGCTCTTTTGTCTGACCCTGTATTCCGCCCTCTCGTTGACAAATATGCAGCGGACGAAGA
TGCCTTCTTTGCTGATTACGCTGAGGCTCACCAAAAGCTTTCCGAGCTTGGGTTTGCTGATGCCCTGCAG
CTGCCTCCCCTGGAGCGCCTGACCCTGGACGGATCCGGTGGAGGCCCTGCAGGGGCTTAGGGCGCGCCAC
TTCTAAATAAGCGAATTTCTTATGATTTATGATTTTTATTATTAAATAAGTTATAAAAAAAATAAGTGTA
TACAAATTTTAAAGTGACTCTTAGGTTTTAAAACGAAAATTCTTATTCTTGAGTAACTCTTTCCTGTAGG
TCAGGTTGCTTTCTCAGGTATAGTATGAGGTCGCTCTTATTGACCACACCTCTACCGGCAGATCCGCTAG
GGATAACAGGGTAATATAGATCTGTTTAGCTTGCCTCGTCCCCGCCGGGTCACCCGGCCAGCGACATGGA
GGCCCAGAATACCCTCCTTGACAGTCTTGACGTGCGCAGCTCAGGGGCATGATGTGACTGTCGCCCGTAC
ATTTAGCCCATACATCCCCATGTATAATCATTTGCATCCATACATTTTGATGGCCGCACGGCGCGAAGCA
AAAATTACGGCTCCTCGCTGCAGACCTGCGAGCAGGGAAACGCTCCCCTCACAGACGCGTTGAATTGTCC
CCACGCCGCGCCCCTGTAGAGAAATATAAAAGGTTAGGATTTGCCACTGAGGTTCTTCTTTCATATACTT
CCTTTTTAAATCTTGCTAGGATACAGTTCTCACATCACATCCGAACATAAACAACCATGGGTACCACTCT
TGACGACACGGCTTACCGGTACCGCACCAGTGTCCCGGGGGACGCCGAGGCCATCGAGGCACTGGATGGG
TCCTTCACCACCGACACCGTCTTCCGCGTCACCGCCACCGGGGACGGCTTCACCCTGCGGGAGGTGCCGG
TGGACCCGCCCCTGACCAAGGTGTTCCCCGACGACGAATCGGACGACGAATCGGACGACGGGGAGGACGG
CGACCCGGACTCTCGGACGTTCGTCGCGTACGGGGACGACGGCGACCTGGCGGGCTTCGTGGTCGTCTCG
TACTCCGGCTGGAACCGCCGGCTGACCGTCGAGGACATCGAGGTCGCCCCGGAGCACCGGGGGCACGGGG
TCGGGCGCGCGTTGATGGGGCTCGCGACGGAGTTCGCCCGCGAGCGGGGTGCCGGGCACCTCTGGCTGGA
GGTCACCAACGTCAACGCACCGGCGATCCACGCGTACCGGCGGATGGGGTTCACCCTCTGCGGCCTGGAC
ACCGCCCTGTACGACGGCACCGCCTCGGACGGCGAGCAGGCGCTCTACATGAGCATGCCCTGCCCCTAAT
CAGTACTGACAATAAAAAGATTCTTGTTTTCAAGAACTTGTCATTTGTATAGTTTTTTTATATTGTAGTT
GTTCTATTTTAATCAAATGTTAGCGTGATTTATATTTTTTTTCGCCTCGACATCATCTGCCCAGATGCGA
AGTTAAGTGCGCAGAAAGTAATATCATGCGTCAATCGTATGTGAATGCTGGTCGCTATACTGCTGTCGAT
TCGATACTAACGCCGCCATCCAGTTTAAACGAGCTCGAATTCATCGATGATATCAGATCCACTAGTGGCC
TATGCGGCCGCGGATCTGCCGGTCTCCCTATAGTGAGTCGTATTAATTTCGATAAGCCAGGTTAACCTGC
ATTAATGAATCGGCCAACGCGCGGGGAGAGGCGGTTTGCGTATTGGGCGCTCTTCCGCTTCCTCGCTCAC
TGACTCGCTGCGCTCGGTCGTTCGGCTGCGGCGAGCGGTATCAGCTCACTCAAAGGCGGTAATACGGTTA
TCCACAGAATCAGGGGATAACGCAGGAAAGAACATGTGAGCAAAAGGCCAGCAAAAGGCCAGGAACCGTA
AAAAGGCCGCGTTGCTGGCGTTTTTCCATAGGCTCCGCCCCCCTGACGAGCATCACAAAAATCGACGCTC
AAGTCAGAGGTGGCGAAACCCGACAGGACTATAAAGATACCAGGCGTTTCCCCCTGGAAGCTCCCTCGTG
CGCTCTCCTGTTCCGACCCTGCCGCTTACCGGATACCTGTCCGCCTTTCTCCCTTCGGGAAGCGTGGCGC
TTTCTCATAGCTCACGCTGTAGGTATCTCAGTTCGGTGTAGGTCGTTCGCTCCAAGCTGGGCTGTGTGCA
CGAACCCCCCGTTCAGCCCGACCGCTGCGCCTTATCCGGTAACTATCGTCTTGAGTCCAACCCGGTAAGA
CACGACTTATCGCCACTGGCAGCAGCCACTGGTAACAGGATTAGCAGAGCGAGGTATGTAGGCGGTGCTA
CAGAGTTCTTGAAGTGGTGGCCTAACTACGGCTACACTAGAAGAACAGTATTTGGTATCTGCGCTCTGCT
GAAGCCAGTTACCTTCGGAAAAAGAGTTGGTAGCTCTTGATCCGGCAAACAAACCACCGCTGGTAGCGGT
GGTTTTTTTGTTTGCAAGCAGCAGATTACGCGCAGAAAAAAAGGATCTCAAGAAGATCCTTTGATCTTTT
CTACGGGGTCTGACGCTCAGTGGAACGAAAACTCACGTTAAGGGATTTTGGTCATGAGATTATCAAAAAG
GATCTTCACCTAGATCCTTTTAAATTAAAAATGAAGTTTTAAATCAATCTAAAGTATATATGAGTAAACT
TGGTCTGACAGTTACCAATGCTTAATCAGTGAGGCACCTATCTCAGCGATCTGTCTATTTCGTTCATCCA
TAGTTGCCTGACTCCCCGTCGTGTAGATAACTACGATACGGGAGGGCTTACCATCTGGCCCCAGTGCTGC
AATGATACCGCGAGACCCACGCTCACCGGCTCCAGATTTATCAGCAATAAACCAGCCAGCCGGAAGGGCC
GAGCGCAGAAGTGGTCCTGCAACTTTATCCGCCTCCATCCAGTCTATTAATTGTTGCCGGGAAGCTAGAG
TAAGTAGTTCGCCAGTTAATAGTTTGCGCAACGTTGTTGCCATTGCTACAGGCATCGTGGTGTCACGCTC
GTCGTTTGGTATGGCTTCATTCAGCTCCGGTTCCCAACGATCAAGGCGAGTTACATGATCCCCCATGTTG
TGCAAAAAAGCGGTTAGCTCCTTCGGTCCTCCGATCGTTGTCAGAAGTAAGTTGGCCGCAGTGTTATCAC
TCATGGTTATGGCAGCACTGCATAATTCTCTTACTGTCATGCCATCCGTAAGATGCTTTTCTGTGACTGG
TGAGTACTCAACCAAGTCATTCTGAGAATAGTGTATGCGGCGACCGAGTTGCTCTTGCCCGGCGTCAATA
CGGGATAATACCGCGCCACATAGCAGAACTTTAAAAGTGCTCATCATTGGAAAACGTTCTTCGGGGCGAA
AACTCTCAAGGATCTTACCGCTGTTGAGATCCAGTTCGATGTAACCCACTCGTGCACCCAACTGATCTTC
AGCATCTTTTACTTTCACCAGCGTTTCTGGGTGAGCAAAAACAGGAAGGCAAAATGCCGCAAAAAAGGGA
ATAAGGGCGACACGGAAATGTTGAATACTCATACTCTTCCTTTTTCAATATTATTGAAGCATTTATCAGG
GTTATTGTCTCATGAGCGGATACATATTTGAATGTATTTAGAAAAATAAACAAATAGGGGTTCCGCGCAC
ATTTCCCCGAAAAGTGCCACCTGACGTCTAAGAAACCATTATTATCATGACATTAACCTATAAAAATAGG
CGTATCACGAGGCCCTTTCGTCTCGCGCGTTTCGGTGATGACGGTGAAAACCTCTGACACATGCAGCTCC
CGGAGACGGTCACAGCTTGTCTGTAAGCGGATGCCGGGAGCAGACAAGCCCGTCAGGGCGCGTCAGCGGG
TGTTGGCGGGTGTCGGGGCTGGCTTAACTATGCGGCATCAGAGCAGATTGTACTGAGAGTGCACCATATG
GACATATTGTCGTTAGAACGCGGCTACAATTAATACATAACCTTATGTATCATACACATACGATTTAGGT
GACACTATAGA
